Addgene plasmid #114739: AT1G07560 L11_pECIA14
Purpose: Prey vector AT1G07560 L11_pECIA14 should be used with bait vector AT1G07560 L11_pECIA2.
Depositing lab: Youssef Belkhadir. Depositing organization: Gregor Mendel Institute of Molecular Plant Biology. Publication: An extracellular network of Arabidopsis leucine-rich repeat receptor kinases. Smakowska-Luzan E, Mott GA, Parys K, Stegmann M, Howton TC, Layeghifard M, Neuhold J, Lehner A, Kong J, Grunwald K, Weinberger N, Satbhai SB, Mayer D, Busch W, Madalinski M, Stolt-Bergner P, Provart NJ, Mukhtar MS, Zipfel C, Desveaux D, Guttman DS, Belkhadir Y. Nature. 2018 Jan 18;553(7688):342-346. doi: 10.1038/nature25184. Epub 2018 Jan 10. PubMed 29320478.
Backbone
  Vector backbone: pECIA14
  Backbone manufacturer: Chris Garcia (Addgene plasmid # 47051)
  Vector type: Insect Expression
Growth in bacteria
  Bacterial resistance: Ampicillin, 100 μg/mL
  Growth temperature: 37°C
  Growth strain: DH5alpha
  Copy number: High Copy
Gene/Insert
  Gene/Insert name: AT1G07560
  Species: A. thaliana (mustard weed)
  Promoter: Metallothionein (Copper-Inducible)
  Cloning method: Ligation Independent Cloning
Terms and licenses: Academic/Nonprofit Terms; Industry Terms: Not Available to Industry
Depositor comments: Plasmid for secreted expression in Drosophila cell culture by induction via CuSO4. Insert is an extracellular domain of indicated LRR-RK, C-terminally tagged with Pentameric rat COMP helix, Alkaline Phosphatase (human, placental), Flag, and hexahistidine tags. Insert Protein Sequence: QGFISLDCGLQADESPYTEPLTKLTFTSDADFIKSGKSGKIQNVPGMEYIKPYTVLRYFPDGVRNCYTLIVIQGTNYLIVAMFTYGNYDNLNTHPKFDLYLGPNIWTTVDLQRNVNGTRAEIIHIPRSTSLQICLVKTGTTTPLISALELRPLRNNTYIPQSGSLKTLFRVHLTDSKETVRYPEDVHDRLWSPFFMPEWRLLRTSLTVNTSDDNGYDIPEDVVVTAATPANVSSPLTISWNLETPDDLVYAYLHVAEIQSLRENDTREFNISAGQDVNYGPVSPDEFLVGTLFNTSPVKCEGGTCHLQLIKTPKSTLPPLLNAIEAFITVEFPQSETNANDVLAIKSIETSYGLSRISWQGDPCVPQQLLWDGLTCEYTNMSTPPRIHSLDLSSSELTGIIVPEIQNLTELKKLDFSNNNLTGGVPEFLAKMKSLLVINLSGNNLSGSVPQALLNKVKNGLKLNIQGNPNLCFSSSCNKKK
How to cite: AT1G07560 L11_pECIA14 was a gift from Youssef Belkhadir (Addgene plasmid # 114739)
