[The description below was written by a language model from this plasmid's Addgene catalogue record and pLannotate feature annotations shown in this document.]
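Description:
AT1G07560 L11_pECIA14 is an insect-cell expression plasmid built on the pECIA14 backbone for secreted production of a plant receptor ectodomain in Drosophila cell culture. It is the "prey" half of a matched pair and is meant to be used alongside the corresponding bait construct in pECIA2. In E. coli it is maintained through a high-copy ColE1/pUC-type origin and selected with ampicillin via the β-lactamase gene. The remaining bacterial annotations (lac promoter and operator, CAP site, and fragments of lacI, lacZα, rop and bom) appear to be non-functional remnants of the pUC/pBR322-derived cloning backbone. No marker for selection in insect cells is annotated.

The expression cassette is driven by the Drosophila metallothionein promoter, which is induced by adding copper sulfate. A Drosophila BiP signal sequence directs the product into the secretory pathway. It is followed by the extracellular domain of the Arabidopsis thaliana leucine-rich repeat receptor kinase encoded by AT1G07560, which was inserted by ligation-independent cloning. Fused at the C-terminus are the pentamerising coiled-coil helix of rat COMP, human placental alkaline phosphatase, a FLAG epitope and, according to the depositor, a hexahistidine tag that is not separately annotated in the feature table. An SV40 polyadenylation signal lies downstream of the fusion, although it is annotated on the opposite strand.

The COMP helix assembles the prey into pentamers, raising avidity so that weak ectodomain–ectodomain contacts become detectable. The alkaline phosphatase provides an enzymatic readout of prey captured by immobilised bait. The construct belongs to a collection used to map extracellular interactions among Arabidopsis LRR receptor kinases.
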