Features (pLannotate 1.2.2; 19 found; start..end, strand, type, name):
     23..449     +  promoter       MT promoter: Drosophila metallothionein promoter
    467..520     +  sig_peptide    BiP signal sequence: Drosophila BiP signal sequence
    497..1963    +  CDS            Y1756_ARATH (fragment): Experimental evidence at protein level: Swiss-Prot protein existence level 1. From Arabidopsis thaliana (Mouse-ear cress).
   2000..2179    +  CDS            Comp (fragment): COMP_RAT - Experimental evidence at protein level: Swiss-Prot protein existence level 1. May play a role in the structural integrity of cartilage via its interaction with other extracellular matrix proteins such as the collagens and fibronectin. Can mediate the interaction of chondrocytes with the cartilage extracellular matrix through interaction with cell surface integrin receptors. Could play a role in the pathogenesis of osteoarthritis. Potent suppressor of apoptosis in both primary chondrocytes and transformed cells. Suppresses apoptosis by blocking the activation of caspase-3 and by indu
   2167..3619    +  CDS            SEAP (fragment): secreted alkaline phosphatase from human placenta The natural enzyme has a C-terminal transmembrane sequence that is replaced by a GPI anchor.
   3656..3685    +  CDS            2xFLAG (fragment): two tandem FLAG® epitope tags
   3791..3925    -  polyA_signal   SV40 poly(A) signal: SV40 polyadenylation signal
   3948..4032    -  CDS            large T antigen (fragment): large T antigen from SV40 (simian virus 40)
   4032..4056    +  misc_feature   MCS (fragment): pUC18/19 multiple cloning site
   4093..4109    -  protein_bind   lac operator: The lac repressor binds to the lac operator to inhibit transcription in E. coli. This inhibition can be relieved by adding lactose or isopropyl-β-D-thiogalactopyranoside (IPTG). lac repressor encoded by lacI
   4117..4147    -  promoter       lac promoter: promoter for the E. coli lac operon
   4162..4183    -  protein_bind   CAP binding site: CAP binding activates transcription in the presence of cAMP. E. coli catabolite activator protein
   4196..4288    -  CDS            lacI (fragment): lac repressor; lacI; The lac repressor binds to the lac operator to inhibit transcription in E. coli. This inhibition can be relieved by adding lactose or isopropyl-β-D-thiogalactopyranoside (IPTG).
   4471..5059    -  rep_origin     ori: high-copy-number ColE1/pMB1/pBR322/pUC origin of replication
   5230..6090    -  CDS            AmpR: β-lactamase; bla; confers resistance to ampicillin, carbenicillin, and related antibiotics
   6091..6195    -  promoter       AmpR promoter: bla
   6290..6325    +  CDS            rop (fragment): Rop protein, which maintains plasmids at low copy number; rop
   6427..6526    +  misc_feature   bom (fragment): basis of mobility region from pBR322
   6532..21      -  CDS            lacZα (fragment) (across the origin): LacZα fragment of β-galactosidase; lacZ fragment
>Addgene plasmid #114739 | AT1G07560 L11_pECIA14 | addgene full sequence | sequence record 270086 | Addgene NGS Result
GTAAAACGACGGCCAGTGAATTAATTCGTTGCAGGACAGGATGTGGTGCCCGATGTGACTAGCTCTTTGC
TGCAGGCCGTCCTATCCTCTGGTTCCGATAAGAGACCCAGAACTCCGGCCCCCCACCGCCCACCGCCACC
CCCATACATATGTGGTACGCAAGTAAGAGTGCCTGCGCATGCCCCATGTGCCCCACCAAGAGCTTTGCAT
CCCATACAAGTCCCCAAAGTGGAGAACCGAACCAATTCTTCGCGGGCAGAACAAAAGCTTCTGCACACGT
CTCCACTCGAATTTGGAGCCGGCCGGCGTGTGCAAAAGAGGTGAATCGAACGAAAGACCCGTGTGTAAAG
CCGCGTTTCCAAAATGTATAAAACCGAGAGCATCTGGCCAATGTGCATCAGTTGTGGTCAGCAGCAAAAT
CAAGTGAATCATCTCAGTGCAACTAAAGGGGGGATCCGATCTCAATATGAAGTTATGCATATTACTGGCC
GTCGTGGCCTTTGTTGGCCTCTCGCTCGGGCAAGGATTCATCAGTTTGGATTGCGGGTTGCAAGCCGATG
AGTCTCCTTATACCGAACCATTAACAAAGTTAACATTCACATCAGACGCCGATTTCATCAAAAGTGGAAA
AAGCGGCAAGATTCAAAATGTTCCGGGGATGGAGTATATAAAGCCATACACGGTTTTGAGATATTTTCCA
GATGGAGTACGAAACTGTTATACTCTTATCGTCATACAAGGCACAAACTATCTGATCGTAGCCATGTTTA
CTTATGGAAACTACGATAATCTTAACACACACCCAAAGTTCGACCTTTATCTTGGTCCAAATATATGGAC
CACGGTCGATTTGCAAAGAAATGTAAACGGAACAAGGGCGGAAATCATTCACATACCAAGGTCAACTTCT
TTGCAGATTTGTCTTGTTAAGACGGGAACAACTACGCCGCTAATATCAGCTTTAGAACTACGACCATTGA
GAAATAATACTTATATTCCTCAATCTGGTTCCCTCAAGACATTGTTCCGCGTCCATTTGACTGATTCCAA
AGAAACTGTTCGGTATCCAGAAGATGTCCATGATCGTCTTTGGAGTCCATTTTTCATGCCGGAATGGAGA
CTGTTAAGAACAAGTCTCACGGTCAACACTTCTGATGATAACGGCTATGACATACCGGAAGACGTAGTGG
TTACGGCAGCCACACCTGCAAATGTGAGTTCACCATTAACCATTTCTTGGAATTTGGAAACACCTGACGA
CTTAGTTTATGCATACCTCCACGTCGCTGAGATCCAATCCTTAAGGGAAAATGATACCAGGGAATTCAAC
ATTAGCGCAGGCCAAGATGTTAACTATGGACCTGTTAGTCCTGACGAGTTTCTAGTGGGTACTCTATTCA
ATACATCACCAGTTAAATGTGAAGGAGGGACATGCCATTTGCAACTAATAAAAACTCCAAAATCAACTCT
CCCTCCCCTCCTCAATGCTATTGAGGCTTTTATAACAGTGGAGTTTCCGCAGTCTGAAACTAATGCAAAT
GACGTCCTTGCTATCAAGAGCATAGAAACAAGCTATGGATTAAGTAGAATTAGTTGGCAAGGAGATCCAT
GTGTTCCTCAACAATTATTGTGGGATGGTCTTACCTGCGAGTACACCAATATGTCTACACCACCAAGAAT
CCATTCCTTAGACTTGTCCTCAAGTGAACTAACTGGAATTATAGTTCCTGAGATCCAAAATCTTACGGAG
CTTAAAAAATTGGACTTTTCAAATAATAATCTAACAGGTGGAGTACCTGAATTTCTAGCCAAAATGAAAT
CATTGTTAGTCATAAACTTAAGCGGAAACAACCTTAGTGGATCAGTCCCTCAAGCTCTTCTCAACAAAGT
GAAAAATGGGTTGAAGTTGAACATTCAGGGAAATCCAAACCTATGTTTTTCCAGTTCATGCAACAAAAAG
AAACTGGAGGTGCTGTTCCAGGGACCAAGCGGCAATCCCGGCGGCGATCTGGCCCCCCAGATGCTGCGCG
AGCTGCAGGAGACCAATGCCGCCCTGCAGGACGTGCGCGAGCTGCTGCGCCACCGCGTGAAGGAGATCAC
CTTCCTGAAGAACACCGTGATGGAGTGCGACGCCTGCGGCATGCAGCCCTCTAGAGGCTCCGGCTCCATC
ATCCCAGTTGAGGAGGAGAACCCGGACTTCTGGAACCGCGAGGCAGCCGAGGCCCTGGGTGCCGCCAAGA
AGCTGCAGCCTGCACAGACAGCCGCCAAGAACCTCATCATCTTCCTGGGCGATGGGATGGGGGTGTCTAC
GGTGACAGCTGCCAGGATCCTAAAAGGGCAGAAGAAGGACAAACTGGGGCCTGAGATACCCCTGGCCATG
GACCGCTTCCCATATGTGGCTCTGTCCAAGACATACAATGTAGACAAACATGTGCCAGACAGTGGAGCCA
CAGCCACGGCCTACCTGTGCGGGGTCAAGGGCAACTTCCAGACCATTGGCTTGAGTGCAGCCGCCCGCTT
TAACCAGTGCAACACGACACGCGGCAACGAGGTCATCTCCGTGATGAATCGGGCCAAGAAAGCAGGGAAG
TCAGTGGGAGTGGTAACCACCACACGAGTGCAGCACGCCTCGCCAGCCGGCACCTACGCCCACACGGTGA
ACCGCAACTGGTACTCGGACGCCGACGTGCCTGCCTCGGCCCGCCAGGAGGGGTGCCAGGACATCGCTAC
GCAGCTCATCTCCAACATGGACATTGACGTGATCCTAGGTGGAGGCCGAAAGTACATGTTTCGCATGGGA
ACCCCAGACCCTGAGTACCCAGATGACTACAGCCAAGGTGGGACCAGGCTGGACGGGAAGAATCTGGTGC
AGGAATGGCTGGCGAAGCGCCAGGGTGCCCGGTATGTGTGGAACCGCACTGAGCTCATGCAGGCTTCCCT
GGACCCGTCTGTGACCCATCTCATGGGTCTCTTTGAGCCTGGAGACATGAAATACGAGATCCACCGAGAC
TCCACACTGGACCCCTCCCTGATGGAGATGACAGAGGCTGCCCTGCGCCTGCTGAACAGGAACCCCCGCG
GCTTCTTCCTCTTCGTGGAGGGTGGTCGCATCGACCATGGTCATCATGAAAGCAGGGCTTACCGGGCACT
GACTGAGACGATCATGTTCGACGACGCCATTGAGAGGGCGGGCCAGCTCACCAGCGAGGAGGACACGCTG
AGCCTCGTCACTGCCGACCACTCCCACGTCTTCTCCTTCGGAGGCTACCCCCTGCGAGGGAGCTCCATCT
TCGGGCTGGCCCCTGGCAAGGCCCGGGACAGGAAGGCCTACACGGTCCTCCTATACGGAAACGGTCCAGG
CTATGTGCTCAAGGACGGCGCCCGGCCGGATGTTACCGAGAGCGAGAGCGGGAGCCCCGAGTATCGGCAG
CAGTCAGCAGTGCCCCTGGACGAAGAGACCCACGCAGGCGAGGACGTGGCGGTGTTCGCGCGCGGCCCGC
AGGCGCACCTGGTTCACGGCGTGCAGGAGCAGACCTTCATAGCGCACGTCATGGCCTTCGCCGCCTGCCT
GGAGCCCTACACCGCCTGCGACCTGGCGCCCCCCGCCGGCACCACCGACGCCGCGCACCCGGGTTCTAGA
GGAAGCACCTCCGGCGATAACGATTACAAGGATGATGATGATAAGGCCAGCGGCACCGGTCATCATCACC
ATCACCATTGAGTTTAAACCCGCTGATCAGCCTCGACTGTGCCTTCTAAGGCCTGAGCTCGCTGATCAGC
CTCGATCGAGGATCCAGACATGATAAGATACATTGATGAGTTTGGACAAACCACAACTAGAATGCAGTGA
AAAAAATGCTTTATTTGTGAAATTTGTGATGCTATTGCTTTATTTGTAACCATTATAAGCTGCAATAAAC
AAGTTAACAACAACAATTGCATTCATTTTATGTTTCAGGTTCAGGGGGAGGTGTGGGAGGTTTTTTAAAG
CAAGTAAAACCTCTACAAATGTGGTATGGCTGATTATGATCAGTCGACCTGCAGGCATGCAAGCTTGGCG
TAATCATGGTCATAGCTGTTTCCTGTGTGAAATTGTTATCCGCTCACAATTCCACACAACATACGAGCCG
GAAGCATAAAGTGTAAAGCCTGGGGTGCCTAATGAGTGAGCTAACTCACATTAATTGCGTTGCGCTCACT
GCCCGCTTTCCAGTCGGGAAACCTGTCGTGCCAGCTGCATTAATGAATCGGCCAACGCGCGGGGAGAGGC
GGTTTGCGTATTGGGCGCTCTTCCGCTTCCTCGCTCACTGACTCGCTGCGCTCGGTCGTTCGGCTGCGGC
GAGCGGTATCAGCTCACTCAAAGGCGGTAATACGGTTATCCACAGAATCAGGGGATAACGCAGGAAAGAA
CATGTGAGCAAAAGGCCAGCAAAAGGCCAGGAACCGTAAAAAGGCCGCGTTGCTGGCGTTTTTCCATAGG
CTCCGCCCCCCTGACGAGCATCACAAAAATCGACGCTCAAGTCAGAGGTGGCGAAACCCGACAGGACTAT
AAAGATACCAGGCGTTTCCCCCTGGAAGCTCCCTCGTGCGCTCTCCTGTTCCGACCCTGCCGCTTACCGG
ATACCTGTCCGCCTTTCTCCCTTCGGGAAGCGTGGCGCTTTCTCATAGCTCACGCTGTAGGTATCTCAGT
TCGGTGTAGGTCGTTCGCTCCAAGCTGGGCTGTGTGCACGAACCCCCCGTTCAGCCCGACCGCTGCGCCT
TATCCGGTAACTATCGTCTTGAGTCCAACCCGGTAAGACACGACTTATCGCCACTGGCAGCAGCCACTGG
TAACAGGATTAGCAGAGCGAGGTATGTAGGCGGTGCTACAGAGTTCTTGAAGTGGTGGCCTAACTACGGC
TACACTAGAAGAACAGTATTTGGTATCTGCGCTCTGCTGAAGCCAGTTACCTTCGGAAAAAGAGTTGGTA
GCTCTTGATCCGGCAAACAAACCACCGCTGGTAGCGGTGGTTTTTTTGTTTGCAAGCAGCAGATTACGCG
CAGAAAAAAAGGATCTCAAGAAGATCCTTTGATCTTTTCTACGGGGTCTGACGCTCAGTGGAACGAAAAC
TCACGTTAAGGGATTTTGGTCATGAGATTATCAAAAAGGATCTTCACCTAGATCCTTTTAAATTAAAAAT
GAAGTTTTAAATCAATCTAAAGTATATATGAGTAAACTTGGTCTGACAGTTACCAATGCTTAATCAGTGA
GGCACCTATCTCAGCGATCTGTCTATTTCGTTCATCCATAGTTGCCTGACTCCCCGTCGTGTAGATAACT
ACGATACGGGAGGGCTTACCATCTGGCCCCAGTGCTGCAATGATACCGCGAGACCCACGCTCACCGGCTC
CAGATTTATCAGCAATAAACCAGCCAGCCGGAAGGGCCGAGCGCAGAAGTGGTCCTGCAACTTTATCCGC
CTCCATCCAGTCTATTAATTGTTGCCGGGAAGCTAGAGTAAGTAGTTCGCCAGTTAATAGTTTGCGCAAC
GTTGTTGCCATTGCTACAGGCATCGTGGTGTCACGCTCGTCGTTTGGTATGGCTTCATTCAGCTCCGGTT
CCCAACGATCAAGGCGAGTTACATGATCCCCCATGTTGTGCAAAAAAGCGGTTAGCTCCTTCGGTCCTCC
GATCGTTGTCAGAAGTAAGTTGGCCGCAGTGTTATCACTCATGGTTATGGCAGCACTGCATAATTCTCTT
ACTGTCATGCCATCCGTAAGATGCTTTTCTGTGACTGGTGAGTACTCAACCAAGTCATTCTGAGAATAGT
GTATGCGGCGACCGAGTTGCTCTTGCCCGGCGTCAATACGGGATAATACCGCGCCACATAGCAGAACTTT
AAAAGTGCTCATCATTGGAAAACGTTCTTCGGGGCGAAAACTCTCAAGGATCTTACCGCTGTTGAGATCC
AGTTCGATGTAACCCACTCGTGCACCCAACTGATCTTCAGCATCTTTTACTTTCACCAGCGTTTCTGGGT
GAGCAAAAACAGGAAGGCAAAATGCCGCAAAAAAGGGAATAAGGGCGACACGGAAATGTTGAATACTCAT
ACTCTTCCTTTTTCAATATTATTGAAGCATTTATCAGGGTTATTGTCTCATGAGCGGATACATATTTGAA
TGTATTTAGAAAAATAAACAAATAGGGGTTCCGCGCACATTTCCCCGAAAAGTGCCACCTGACGTCTAAG
AAACCATTATTATCATGACATTAACCTATAAAAATAGGCGTATCACGAGGCCCTTTCGTCTCGCGCGTTT
CGGTGATGACGGTGAAAACCTCTGACACATGCAGCTCCCGGAGACGGTCACAGCTTGTCTGTAAGCGGAT
GCCGGGAGCAGACAAGCCCGTCAGGGCGCGTCAGCGGGTGTTGGCGGGTGTCGGGGCTGGCTTAACTATG
CGGCATCAGAGCAGATTGTACTGAGAGTGCACCATATGCGGTGTGAAATACCGCACAGATGCGTAAGGAG
AAAATACCGCATCAGGCGCCATTCGCCATTCAGGCTGCGCAACTGTTGGGAAGGGCGATCGGTGCGGGCC
TCTTCGCTATTACGCCAGCTGGCGAAAGGGGGATGTGCTGCAAGGCGATTAAGTTGGGTAACGCCAGGGT
TTTCCCAGTCACGACGTT
